Addgene plasmid #228490: MZB205
Purpose: (Empty Backbone) Empty 10xHis-SUMO (Smt3) fused Avi-tag, HRV-3C cleavable vector for rapid cloning/DNA assembly via SwaI restriction site for E. coli based protein expression
Depositing lab: Richard Baker.
Backbone
  Vector backbone: pET21b
  Backbone size (bp): 5387
  Vector type: Bacterial Expression
  Promoter: T7 Promoter
  Tag / fusion protein: 10xHis-SUMO(Smt3)-Avitag-HRV (N terminal on backbone)
Growth in bacteria
  Bacterial resistance: Ampicillin, 100 μg/mL
  Growth temperature: 37°C
  Growth strain: DH5alpha
  Copy number: Low Copy
Terms and licenses: Academic/Nonprofit Terms; Industry Terms: Not Available to Industry
Depositor comments: "Empty" vector for rapid cloning via DNA Assembly (i.e. Gibson, HiFi, etc.) via SwaI linearization.
How to cite: MZB205 was a gift from Richard Baker (Addgene plasmid # 228490 ; http://n2t.net/addgene:228490 ; RRID:Addgene_228490)
