[The description below was written by a language model from this plasmid's Addgene catalogue record and pLannotate feature annotations shown in this document.]
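Description:
MZB205 is an empty bacterial expression vector built on the pET21b backbone and designed for producing N-terminally tagged recombinant proteins in E. coli. It is maintained under ampicillin selection (β-lactamase with its own promoter). It replicates from a ColE1/pBR322-type origin accompanied by the bom region and the rop gene, consistent with its catalogue listing as low copy. An f1 origin is also present, as are the short tetracycline-resistance gene fragments typical of pBR322-derived pET backbones.

The expression cassette is a standard pET arrangement. A T7 promoter is followed by a lac operator and the T7 gene 10 ribosome binding site, and a plasmid-borne lacI gene supplies repressor, so transcription depends on T7 RNA polymerase and is induced with IPTG. Downstream lies the tag module described in the catalogue: a 10xHis tag for metal-affinity purification, yeast SUMO (Smt3) as a solubility-enhancing fusion partner, an Avi-tag for site-specific biotinylation by BirA, and an HRV-3C protease site that lets the tags be removed from the target protein. The automated annotation detects the His tag (called as 8xHis) and SMT3, but it does not label the Avi-tag, the 3C site or the SwaI site. A residual His-tag fragment from the pET21b backbone precedes the T7 terminator.

There is no insert. The vector is linearised at a SwaI site and a gene of interest is added by Gibson or HiFi-type DNA assembly. The sequenced record is 7,146 nt, considerably larger than the 5,387 bp listed for the backbone. It also includes an unannotated stretch with an RNA-OUT element after an AmpR feature called as a fragment, which the record does not explain.
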