Features (pLannotate 1.2.2; 21 found; start..end, strand, type, name):
   1041..1118    -  promoter       lacI promoter: lacI
   1126..1405    -  CDS            TcR (fragment): tetracycline efflux protein; tet; confers resistance to tetracycline
   1427..1445    +  promoter       T7 promoter: promoter for bacteriophage T7 RNA polymerase
   1446..1470    +  protein_bind   lac operator: The lac repressor binds to the lac operator to inhibit transcription in E. coli. This inhibition can be relieved by adding lactose or isopropyl-β-D-thiogalactopyranoside (IPTG). lac repressor encoded by lacI
   1485..1507    +  RBS            RBS: efficient ribosome binding site from bacteriophage T7 gene 10 (Olins and Rangwala, 1989)
   1524..1547    +  CDS            8xHis: 8xHis affinity tag
   1557..1850    +  CDS            SMT3: SMT3_YEAST - Experimental evidence at protein level: Swiss-Prot protein existence level 1. Not known; suppressor of MIF2 mutations. From Saccharomyces cerevisiae (strain ATCC 204508 / S288c) (Baker's yeast).
   1966..1983    +  CDS            9xHis (fragment): 9xHis affinity tag
   1993..2042    +  CDS            SET1 (fragment): solubility-enhancement tag derived from T7 phage gene 10B
   2050..2097    +  terminator     T7 terminator: transcription terminator for bacteriophage T7 RNA polymerase
   2134..2562    +  rep_origin     f1 ori (sequence partly withheld): f1 bacteriophage origin of replication; arrow indicates direction of (+) strand synthesis
   2615..2719    +  promoter       AmpR promoter: bla
   2720..3573    +  CDS            AmpR (fragment): β-lactamase; bla; confers resistance to ampicillin, carbenicillin, and related antibiotics
   4787..4856    +  ncRNA          RNA-OUT: Accession: RF00240 - RNA-OUT
   5089..5677    +  rep_origin     ori: high-copy-number ColE1/pMB1/pBR322/pUC origin of replication
   5863..6002    -  misc_feature   bom: basis of mobility region from pBR322
   6104..6295    -  CDS            rop: Rop protein, which maintains plasmids at low copy number; rop
   6312..6692    +  CDS            YPB1_ECOLX: Protein predicted: Swiss-Prot protein existence level 4. From Escherichia coli.
   6764..7055    -  CDS            TcR (fragment): tetracycline efflux protein; tet; confers resistance to tetracycline
   7070..7091    -  protein_bind   CAP binding site: CAP binding activates transcription in the presence of cAMP. E. coli catabolite activator protein
   7104..1040    -  CDS            lacI (across the origin): lac repressor; lacI; The lac repressor binds to the lac operator to inhibit transcription in E. coli. This inhibition can be relieved by adding lactose or isopropyl-β-D-thiogalactopyranoside (IPTG).
>Addgene plasmid #228490 | MZB205 | addgene full sequence | sequence record 455387 | Addgene NGS Result
ATTAATGAATCGGCCAACGCGCGGGGAGAGGCGGTTTGCGTATTGGGCGCCAGGGTGGTTTTTCTTTTCA
CCAGTGAGACGGGCAACAGCTGATTGCCCTTCACCGCCTGGCCCTGAGAGAGTTGCAGCAAGCGGTCCAC
GCTGGTTTGCCCCAGCAGGCGAAAATCCTGTTTGATGGTGGTTAACGGCGGGATATAACATGAGCTGTCT
TCGGTATCGTCGTATCCCACTACCGAGATATCCGCACCAACGCGCAGCCCGGACTCGGTAATGGCGCGCA
TTGCGCCCAGCGCCATCTGATCGTTGGCAACCAGCATCGCAGTGGGAACGATGCCCTCATTCAGCATTTG
CATGGTTTGTTGAAAACCGGACATGGCACTCCAGTCGCCTTCCCGTTCCGCTATCGGCTGAATTTGATTG
CGAGTGAGATATTTATGCCAGCCAGCCAGACGCAGACGCGCCGAGACAGAACTTAATGGGCCCGCTAACA
GCGCGATTTGCTGGTGACCCAATGCGACCAGATGCTCCACGCCCAGTCGCGTACCGTCTTCATGGGAGAA
AATAATACTGTTGATGGGTGTCTGGTCAGAGACATCAAGAAATAACGCCGGAACATTAGTGCAGGCAGCT
TCCACAGCAATGGCATCCTGGTCATCCAGCGGATAGTTAATGATCAGCCCACTGACGCGTTGCGCGAGAA
GATTGTGCACCGCCGCTTTACAGGCTTCGACGCCGCTTCGTTCTACCATCGACACCACCACGCTGGCACC
CAGTTGATCGGCGCGAGATTTAATCGCCGCGACAATTTGCGACGGCGCGTGCAGGGCCAGACTGGAGGTG
GCAACGCCAATCAGCAACGACTGTTTGCCCGCCAGTTGTTGTGCCACGCGGTTGGGAATGTAATTCAGCT
CCGCCATCGCCGCTTCCACTTTTTCCCGCGTTTTCGCAGAAACGTGGCTGGCCTGGTTCACCACGCGGGA
AACGGTCTGATAAGAGACACCGGCATACTCTGCGACATCGTATAACGTTACTGGTTTCACATTCACCACC
CTGAATTGACTCTCTTCCGGGCGCTATCATGCCATACCGCGAAAGGTTTTGCGCCATTCGATGGTGTCCG
GGATCTCGACGCTCTCCCTTATGCGACTCCTGCATTAGGAAGCAGCCCAGTAGTAGGTTGAGGCCGTTGA
GCACCGCCGCCGCAAGGAATGGTGCATGCAAGGAGATGGCGCCCAACAGTCCCCCGGCCACGGGGCCTGC
CACCATACCCACGCCGAAACAAGCGCTCATGAGCCCGAAGTGGCGAGCCCGATCTTCCCCATCGGTGATG
TCGGCGATATAGGCGCCAGCAACCGCACCTGTGGCGCCGGTGATGCCGGCCACGATGCGTCCGGCGTAGA
GGATCGAGATCTCGATCCCGCGAAATTAATACGACTCACTATAGGGGAATTGTGAGCGGATAACAATTCC
CCTCTAGAAATAATTTTGTTTAACTTTAAGAAGGAGATATACATATGGGCCATCACCATCACCATCACCA
TCACCATCACGGCAGCATGAGCGATAGCGAAGTGAACCAGGAAGCGAAACCGGAAGTGAAACCGGAAGTG
AAACCGGAAACCCATATTAACCTGAAAGTGAGCGATGGCAGCAGCGAAATTTTTTTTAAAATTAAAAAAA
CCACCCCGCTGCGTCGTCTGATGGAAGCGTTTGCGAAACGTCAGGGCAAAGAAATGGATAGCCTGCGTTT
TCTGTATGATGGCATTCGTATTCAGGCGGATCAGACCCCGGAAGATCTGGATATGGAAGATAACGATATT
ATTGAAGCGCATCGTGAACAGATTGGCGGCGGCCTGAACGATATTTTTGAAGCGCAGAAAATTGAATGGC
ATGAAGGTCTGGAAGTGCTGTTTCAGGGTCCGGGTAGCGGCATTTAAATAATAAGCTTCCATGGGTACCC
TCGAGCACCACCACCACCACCACTGAGATCCGGCTGCTAACAAAGCCCGAAAGGAAGCTGAGTTGGCTGC
TGCCACCGCTGAGCAATAACTAGCATAACCCCTTGGGGCCTCTAAACGGGTCTTGAGGGGTTTTTTGCTG
AAAGGAGGAACTATATCCGGATTGGCGAATGGG
[124 nt withheld, positions 2134-2257]
C
[91 nt withheld, positions 2259-2349]
A
[49 nt withheld, positions 2351-2399]
CCTTTGACGTTGGAGTCCACGTTCTTT
[37 nt withheld, positions 2427-2463]
ACCCTATCTCGGTCTATTCTTTTGATTTATAAGGGATTTTGCCGATTTCGGCCTATTGGTTAAAAAATGA
GCTGATTTAACAAAAATTTAACGCGAATTTTAACAAAATATTAACGCTTACAATTTAGGTGGCACTTTTC
GGGGAAATGTGCGCGGAACCCCTATTTGTTTATTTTTCTAAATACATTCAAATATGTATCCGCTCATGAG
ACAATAACCCTGATAAATGCTTCAATAATATTGAAAAAGGAAGAGTATGAGTATTCAACATTTCCGTGTC
GCCCTTATTCCCTTTTTTGCGGCATTTTGCCTTCCTGTTTTTGCTCACCCAGAAACGCTGGTGAAAGTAA
AAGATGCTGAAGATCAGTTGGGTGCACGAGTGGGTTACATCGAACTGGATCTCAACAGCGGTAAGATCCT
TGAGAGTTTTCGCCCCGAAGAACGTTTTCCAATGATGAGCACTTTTAAAGTTCTGCTATGTGGCGCGGTA
TTATCCCGTATTGACGCCGGGCAAGAGCAACTCGGTCGCCGCATACACTATTCTCAGAATGACTTGGTTG
AGTACTCACCAGTCACAGAAAAGCATCTTACGGATGGCATGACAGTAAGAGAATTATGCAGTGCTGCCAT
AACCATGAGTGATAACACTGCGGCCAACTTACTTCTGACAACGATCGGAGGACCGAAGGAGCTAACCGCT
TTTTTGCACAACATGGGGGATCATGTAACTCGCCTTGATCGTTGGGAACCGGAGCTGAATGAAGCCATAC
CAAACGACGAGCGTGACACCACGATGCCTGCAGCAATGGCAACAACGTTGCGCAAACTATTAACTGGCGA
ACTACTTACTCTAGCTTCCCGGCAACAATTAATAGACTGGATGGAGGCGGATAAAGTTGCAGGACCACTT
CTGCGCTCGGCCCTTCCGGCTGGCTGGTTTATTGCTGATAAATCTGGAGCCGGTGAGCGTGGGTCTCGCG
GTATCATTGCAGCACTGGGGCCAGATGGTAAGCCCTCCCGTATCGTAGTTATCTACACGACGGGGAGTCA
GGCAACTATGGATGAACGAAATAGACAGATCGCTGAGATAGGTGCCTCACTGATTAAGCACTGAGAGATC
CCCTCATAATTTCCCCAAAACGTAACCATGTGTGAATAGATTTTGAGTAAGCAGGGTTGCAGCCACGAGT
GAGTCTTCCCTTGTTATTGTGTAGCCAGAATGCCGCAAAACTTCCATGCCTAAGCGAACTGTTGAGAGTA
CGTTTCGATTTCTGACTGTGTTAGCCTGGAAGTGCTTGTCCCAACCTTGTTTCTGAGCATGAACGCCCGC
AAGCCAACATGTTAGTTGAAGCATCAGGGCGATTAGCAGCATGATATCAAAACGCTCTGAGCTGCTCGTT
CGGCTATGGCGTAGGCCTAGTCCGTAGGCAGGACTTTTCAAGTCTCGGAAGGTTTCTTCAATCTGCATTC
GCTTCGAATAGATATTAACAAGTTGTTTGGGTGTTCGAATTTCAACAGGTAAGTTAGTTGCTAGAATCCA
TGGCTCCTTTGCCGACGCTGAGTAGATTTTAGGTGACGGGTGGTGACAATGAGTCCGTGTCGAGCGCTGA
TTTTTTCGGCCTTTAGAGCGAGATTTATACAATAGAATTTGGCATGAGATTGGGTTGCTTTTAGTCAGCC
TCTTATAGCCTAAAGTCTTTGAGTGACTAGATGACATATCATGTAAGTTGCTGATAGGTTTCCAGTTTTC
CGCTCCTAGGTCTGCATATTGTACTTTTCCTCTTACTCGACTTAACCAGTACCAACCCAGCTTCTCAACG
GATTTATACCATGGCACTTTAAAGCCAGCATCACTGACAATGAGCGGTGTGGTGTTACTCGGTAGAATGC
TCGCAAGGTCGGCTAGAAATTGGTCATGAGCTTTCTTTGAACATTGCTCTGAAAGCGGGAACGCTTTCTC
ATAAAGAGTAACAGAACGACCGTGTAGTGCGACTGAAGCTCGCAATACCATAAGCCGTTTTTGCTCACGG
ATATCAGACCAGTCAACAAGTACAATGGGCATCGTATTGCCCGAACAGATAAAGCTAGCATGCCAACGGT
ATACAGCGAGTCGCTCTTTGTGGAGGTGACGATTACCTAACAATCGGTCGATTCGTTTGATGTTATGTTT
TGTTCTCGCTTTGGTTGGCAGGTTACGGCCAAGTTCGGTAAGAGTGAGAGTTTTACAGTCAAGTAAGGCG
TGGCAAGCCAACGTTAAGCTGTTGAGTCGTTTTAAGTGTAATTCGGGGCAGAATTGGTAAAGAGAGTCGT
GTAAAATATCGAGTTCGCACATTTTGTTGTCTGATTATTGATTTTTGGCGAAACCATTTGATCATATGAC
AAGATGTGTATCTACCTTAACTTAATGATTTTGATAAAAATCATTAGGGGATTCATCAGGATTAAGCATT
GGTAACTGTCAGACCAAGTTTACTCATATATACTTTAGATTGATTTAAAACTTCATTTTTAATTTAAAAG
GATCTAGGTGAAGATCCTTTTTGATAATCTCATGACCAAAATCCCTTAACGTGAGTTTTCGTTCCACTGA
GCGTCAGACCCCGTAGAAAAGATCAAAGGATCTTCTTGAGATCCTTTTTTTCTGCGCGTAATCTGCTGCT
TGCAAACAAAAAAACCACCGCTACCAGCGGTGGTTTGTTTGCCGGATCAAGAGCTACCAACTCTTTTTCC
GAAGGTAACTGGCTTCAGCAGAGCGCAGATACCAAATACTGTCCTTCTAGTGTAGCCGTAGTTAGGCCAC
CACTTCAAGAACTCTGTAGCACCGCCTACATACCTCGCTCTGCTAATCCTGTTACCAGTGGCTGCTGCCA
GTGGCGATAAGTCGTGTCTTACCGGGTTGGACTCAAGACGATAGTTACCGGATAAGGCGCAGCGGTCGGG
CTGAACGGGGGGTTCGTGCACACAGCCCAGCTTGGAGCGAACGACCTACACCGAACTGAGATACCTACAG
CGTGAGCTATGAGAAAGCGCCACGCTTCCCGAAGGGAGAAAGGCGGACAGGTATCCGGTAAGCGGCAGGG
TCGGAACAGGAGAGCGCACGAGGGAGCTTCCAGGGGGAAACGCCTGGTATCTTTATAGTCCTGTCGGGTT
TCGCCACCTCTGACTTGAGCGTCGATTTTTGTGATGCTCGTCAGGGGGGCGGAGCCTATGGAAAAACGCC
AGCAACGCGGCCTTTTTACGGTTCCTGGCCTTTTGCTGGCCTTTTGCTCACATGTTCTTTCCTGCGTTAT
CCCCTGATTCTGTGGATAACCGTATTACCGCCTTTGAGTGAGCTGATACCGCTCGCCGCAGCCGAACGAC
CGAGCGCAGCGAGTCAGTGAGCGAGGAAGCGGAAGAGCGCCTGATGCGGTATTTTCTCCTTACGCATCTG
TGCGGTATTTCACACCGCAATGGTGCACTCTCAGTACAATCTGCTCTGATGCCGCATAGTTAAGCCAGTA
TACACTCCGCTATCGCTACGTGACTGGGTCATGGCTGCGCCCCGACACCCGCCAACACCCGCTGACGCGC
CCTGACGGGCTTGTCTGCTCCCGGCATCCGCTTACAGACAAGCTGTGACCGTCTCCGGGAGCTGCATGTG
TCAGAGGTTTTCACCGTCATCACCGAAACGCGCGAGGCAGCTGCGGTAAAGCTCATCAGCGTGGTCGTGA
AGCGATTCACAGATGTCTGCCTGTTCATCCGCGTCCAGCTCGTTGAGTTTCTCCAGAAGCGTTAATGTCT
GGCTTCTGATAAAGCGGGCCATGTTAAGGGCGGTTTTTTCCTGTTTGGTCACTGATGCCTCCGTGTAAGG
GGGATTTCTGTTCATGGGGGTAATGATACCGATGAAACGAGAGAGGATGCTCACGATACGGGTTACTGAT
GATGAACATGCCCGGTTACTGGAACGTTGTGAGGGTAAACAACTGGCGGTATGGATGCGGCGGGACCAGA
GAAAAATCACTCAGGGTCAATGCCAGCGCTTCGTTAATACAGATGTAGGTGTTCCACAGGGTAGCCAGCA
GCATCCTGCGATGCAGATCCGGAACATAATGGTGCAGGGCGCTGACTTCCGCGTTTCCAGACTTTACGAA
ACACGGAAACCGAAGACCATTCATGTTGTTGCTCAGGTCGCAGACGTTTTGCAGCAGCAGTCGCTTCACG
TTCGCTCGCGTATCGGTGATTCATTCTGCTAACCAGTAAGGCAACCCCGCCAGCCTAGCCGGGTCCTCAA
CGACAGGAGCACGATCATGCGCACCCGTGGGGCCGCCATGCCGGCGATAATGGCCTGCTTCTCGCCGAAA
CGTTTGGTGGCGGGACCAGTGACGAAGGCTTGAGCGAGGGCGTGCAAGATTCCGAATACCGCAAGCGACA
GGCCGATCATCGTCGCGCTCCAGCGAAAGCGGTCCTCGCCGAAAATGACCCAGAGCGCTGCCGGCACCTG
TCCTACGAGTTGCATGATAAAGAAGACAGTCATAAGTGCGGCGACGATAGTCATGCCCCGCGCCCACCGG
AAGGAGCTGACTGGGTTGAAGGCTCTCAAGGGCATCGGTCGAGATCCCGGTGCCTAATGAGTGAGCTAAC
TTACATTAATTGCGTTGCGCTCACTGCCCGCTTTCCAGTCGGGAAACCTGTCGTGCCAGCTGC
